Addgene plasmid #175013: pcDNA3-Lyn-AktAR2
Purpose: Plasma membrane-targeted AktAR2.
Depositing lab: Jin Zhang. Depositing organization: University of California, San Diego (UCSD). Publication: Location-specific inhibition of Akt reveals regulation of mTORC1 activity in the nucleus. Zhou X, Zhong Y, Molinar-Inglis O, Kunkel MT, Chen M, Sun T, Zhang J, Shyy JY, Trejo J, Newton AC, Zhang J. Nat Commun. 2020 Nov 30;11(1):6088. doi: 10.1038/s41467-020-19937-w. PubMed 33257668.
Backbone
  Vector backbone: pcDNA3
  Backbone manufacturer: Invitrogen
  Backbone size w/o insert (bp): 5405
  Total vector size (bp): 7451
  Vector type: Mammalian Expression
  Selectable markers: Neomycin (select with G418)
Growth in bacteria
  Bacterial resistance: Ampicillin, 100 μg/mL
  Growth temperature: 37°C
  Growth strain: DH5alpha
  Copy number: High Copy
Gene/Insert
  Gene/Insert name: Lyn-mCherry-Akt-STOPS
  Insert size (bp): 2046
  Promoter: CMV
  Tag / fusion protein: N-terminal targeting sequence from Lyn kinase (N terminal on insert)
  Cloning method: Restriction Enzyme; 5′ cloning site HindIII (not destroyed); 3′ cloning site EcoRI (not destroyed)
  Sequencing primers: 5′ CMV forward; 3′ BGH reverse
Terms and licenses: Academic/Nonprofit Terms; Industry Terms: Not Available to Industry
How to cite: pcDNA3-Lyn-AktAR2 was a gift from Jin Zhang (Addgene plasmid # 175013 ; http://n2t.net/addgene:175013 ; RRID:Addgene_175013)
