[The description below was written by a language model from this plasmid's Addgene catalogue record and pLannotate feature annotations shown in this document.]
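Description:
pcDNA3-Lyn-AktAR2 is a mammalian expression plasmid built on the Invitrogen pcDNA3 backbone that encodes a plasma membrane-targeted version of AktAR2, a genetically encoded reporter of Akt kinase activity. It is propagated in E. coli through a high-copy ColE1/pUC-type origin with ampicillin selection (AmpR), and also carries an f1 origin. For mammalian cells, an SV40 promoter-driven neo cassette with an SV40 poly(A) signal allows G418 selection of stable transfectants.

The insert, cloned between HindIII and EcoRI, is transcribed from the CMV enhancer/promoter and terminated by the bGH poly(A) signal. Flanking T7 and SP6 promoters are standard pcDNA3 elements. According to the feature table, the open reading frame consists of the cyan fluorescent protein mCerulean3, a fragment of yeast RAD53, and then circularly permuted cp173Venus. The RAD53 fragment presumably supplies the phosphoamino acid-binding module typical of this class of kinase reporter, although the record does not say so. An unannotated stretch between it and cp173Venus may hold the Akt substrate sequence. This layout fits a FRET-based sensor in which phosphorylation by Akt changes the conformation of the protein and so alters energy transfer between the cyan donor and yellow acceptor. The N-terminal targeting sequence from Lyn kinase, listed in the catalogue but not separately annotated, anchors the sensor at the plasma membrane.

The catalogue's insert name field reads "Lyn-mCherry-Akt-STOPS", which does not match the plasmid name, the stated purpose or the sequenced features. No mCherry is detected, and that field appears to be a record error. The construct is used for live-cell imaging of Akt activity specifically at the plasma membrane.
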