Features (pLannotate 1.2.2; 23 found; start..end, strand, type, name):
    153..532     +  enhancer       CMV enhancer: human cytomegalovirus immediate early enhancer
    533..736     +  promoter       CMV promoter: human cytomegalovirus (CMV) immediate early promoter
    732..765     +  LTR            5' LTR (truncated) (fragment): truncated 5' long terminal repeat (LTR) from HIV-1
    781..799     +  promoter       T7 promoter: promoter for bacteriophage T7 RNA polymerase
    864..1580    +  CDS            mCerulean3: mCerulean3 is a basic (constitutively fluorescent) cyan fluorescent protein published in 2011, derived from Aequorea victoria. It is reported to be a somewhat slowly-maturing monomer with very low acid sensitivity.
   1590..2012    +  CDS            RAD53 (fragment): RAD53_YEAST - Also known as MEC2, SAD1, SPK1. Experimental evidence at protein level: Swiss-Prot protein existence level 1. Controls S-phase checkpoint as well as G1 and G2 DNA damage checkpoints. Phosphorylates proteins on serine, threonine, and tyrosine. Prevents entry into anaphase and mitotic exit after DNA damage via regulation of the Polo kinase CDC5. Seems to be involved in the phosphorylation of RPH1. From Saccharomyces cerevisiae (strain ATCC 204508 / S288c) (Baker's yeast).
   2136..2867    +  CDS            cp173Venus: circularly permuted form of the Venus yellow fluorescent protein (Nagai et al., 2004) efficient FRET acceptor for CFP
   2931..2949    -  promoter       SP6 promoter: promoter for bacteriophage SP6 RNA polymerase
   2975..3199    +  polyA_signal   bGH poly(A) signal: bovine growth hormone polyadenylation signal
   3203..3224    +  promoter       SV40 promoter (fragment): SV40 enhancer and early promoter
   3245..3673    +  rep_origin     f1 ori (sequence partly withheld): f1 bacteriophage origin of replication; arrow indicates direction of (+) strand synthesis
   3687..4016    +  promoter       SV40 promoter: SV40 enhancer and early promoter
   4083..4874    +  CDS            neo: KKA2_KLEPN - Also known as kan, nptII. Experimental evidence at protein level: Swiss-Prot protein existence level 1. Resistance to kanamycin, neomycin, paromomycin, ribostamycin, butirosin and gentamicin B. From Klebsiella pneumoniae.
   4898..5056    +  CDS            ble (fragment): BLE_KLEPN - Experimental evidence at protein level: Swiss-Prot protein existence level 1. Binding protein with a strong affinity to the bleomycin family of antibiotics. Binds to CL990; an antimitotic-antibiotic compound. From Klebsiella pneumoniae.
   5051..5172    +  polyA_signal   SV40 poly(A) signal: SV40 polyadenylation signal
   5245..5261    -  protein_bind   lac operator: The lac repressor binds to the lac operator to inhibit transcription in E. coli. This inhibition can be relieved by adding lactose or isopropyl-β-D-thiogalactopyranoside (IPTG). lac repressor encoded by lacI
   5269..5299    -  promoter       lac promoter: promoter for the E. coli lac operon
   5314..5335    -  protein_bind   CAP binding site: CAP binding activates transcription in the presence of cAMP. E. coli catabolite activator protein
   5348..5440    -  CDS            lacI (fragment): lac repressor; lacI; The lac repressor binds to the lac operator to inhibit transcription in E. coli. This inhibition can be relieved by adding lactose or isopropyl-β-D-thiogalactopyranoside (IPTG).
   5623..6211    -  rep_origin     ori: high-copy-number ColE1/pMB1/pBR322/pUC origin of replication
   6382..7242    -  CDS            AmpR: β-lactamase; bla; confers resistance to ampicillin, carbenicillin, and related antibiotics
   7243..7347    -  promoter       AmpR promoter: bla
   7406..7458    -  misc_feature   bom (fragment): basis of mobility region from pBR322
>Addgene plasmid #175013 | pcDNA3-Lyn-AktAR2 | addgene full sequence | sequence record 343412 | Addgene NGS Result
GCTCCCTGCTTGTGTGTTGGAGGTCGCTGAGTAGTGCGCGAGCAAAATTTAAGCTACAACAAGGCAAGGC
TTGACCGACAATTGCATGAAGAATCTGCTTAGGGTTAGGCGTTTTGCGCTGCTTCGCGATGTACGGGCCA
GATATACGCGTTGACATTGATTATTGACTAGTTATTAATAGTAATCAATTACGGGGTCATTAGTTCATAG
CCCATATATGGAGTTCCGCGTTACATAACTTACGGTAAATGGCCCGCCTGGCTGACCGCCCAACGACCCC
CGCCCATTGACGTCAATAATGACGTATGTTCCCATAGTAACGCCAATAGGGACTTTCCATTGACGTCAAT
GGGTGGAGTATTTACGGTAAACTGCCCACTTGGCAGTACATCAAGTGTATCATATGCCAAGTACGCCCCC
TATTGACGTCAATGACGGTAAATGGCCCGCCTGGCATTATGCCCAGTACATGACCTTATGGGACTTTCCT
ACTTGGCAGTACATCTACGTATTAGTCATCGCTATTACCATGGTGATGCGGTTTTGGCAGTACATCAATG
GGCGTGGATAGCGGTTTGACTCACGGGGATTTCCAAGTCTCCACCCCATTGACGTCAATGGGAGTTTGTT
TTGGCACCAAAATCAACGGGACTTTCCAAAATGTCGTAACAACTCCGCCCCATTGACGCAAATGGGCGGT
AGGCGTGTACGGTGGGAGGTCTATATAAGCAGAGCTCTCTGGCTAACTAGAGAACCCACTGCTTACTGGC
TTATCGAAATTAATACGACTCACTATAGGGAGACCCAAGCTTGCGGCCGCCACCATGGGCTGCATCAAGA
GCAAGCGCAAGGACAAGGATCCCATGGTGAGCAAGGGCGAGGAGCTGTTCACCGGGGTGGTGCCCATCCT
GGTCGAGCTGGACGGCGACGTAAACGGCCACAAGTTCAGCGTGTCCGGCGAGGGCGAGGGCGATGCCACC
TACGGCAAGCTGACCCTGAAGTTCATCTGCACCACCGGCAAGCTGCCCGTGCCCTGGCCCACCCTCGTGA
CCACCCTGAGCTGGGGCGTGCAGTGCTTCGCCCGCTACCCCGACCACATGAAGCAGCACGACTTCTTCAA
GTCCGCCATGCCCGAAGGCTACGTCCAGGAGCGCACCATCTTCTTCAAGGACGACGGCAACTACAAGACC
CGCGCCGAGGTGAAGTTCGAGGGCGACACCCTGGTGAACCGCATCGAGCTGAAGGGCATCGACTTCAAGG
AGGACGGCAACATCCTGGGGCACAAGCTGGAGTACAACGCCATCCACGGCAACGTCTATATCACCGCCGA
CAAGCAGAAGAACGGCATCAAGGCCAACTTCGGCCTCAACTGCAACATCGAGGACGGCAGCGTGCAGCTC
GCCGACCACTACCAGCAGAACACCCCCATCGGCGACGGCCCCGTGCTGCTGCCCGACAACCACTACCTGA
GCACCCAGTCCAAGCTGAGCAAAGACCCCAACGAGAAGCGCGATCACATGGTCCTGCTGGAGTTCGTGAC
CGCCGCCGGGATCACTCTCGGCATGGACGAGCTGTACAAGCGCATGCATAAGTTTTCTCAAGAACAGATC
GGCGAAAACATTGTGTGCAGGGTCATTTGTACCACGGGTCAAATTCCCATCCGAGATTTGTCAGCTGATA
TTTCACAAGTGCTTAAGGAAAAACGATCCATAAAGAAAGTTTGGACATTTGGTAGAAACCCAGCCTGTGA
CTATCATTTAGGAAACATTTCAAGACTGTCAAATAAGCATTTCCAAATACTACTAGGAGAAGACGGTAAC
CTTTTATTGAATGACATTTCCACTAATGGGACCTGGTTAAATGGGCAAAAAGTCGAGAAGAACAGCAATC
AGTTACTGTCTCAAGGTGATGAAATAACCGTTGGTGTAGGCGTGGAATCAGATATTTTATCTCTGGTCAT
TTTCATAAACGACAAATTTAAGCAGTGCCTCGAGCAGAACAAAGTTGATCGCTCTGCAGGTAAGCCAGGC
AGCGGCGAGGGCAGCACCAAGGGCCTGGTCGACCCTCGTCCGCGCTCGTGCACCTGGCCGGACCCCAGGC
CGGAGTTTGGAGGTACCGGCGGCAGCGAGCTCATGGGCGGCGTGCAGCTCGCCGACCACTACCAGCAGAA
CACCCCCATCGGCGACGGCCCCGTGCTGCTGCCCGACAACCACTACCTGAGCTACCAGTCCAAGCTGAGC
AAAGACCCCAACGAGAAGCGCGATCACATGGTCCTGCTGGAGTTCGTGACCGCCGCCGGGATCACTCTCG
GCATGGACGAGCTGTACAAGGGAGGTACCGGTGGATCTATGGTGAGCAAGGGCGAGGAGCTGTTCACCGG
GGTGGTGCCCATCCTGGTCGAGCTGGACGGCGACGTAAACGGCCACAAGTTCAGCGTGTCCGGCGAGGGC
GAGGGCGATGCCACCTACGGCAAGCTGACCCTGAAGCTGATCTGCACCACCGGCAAGCTGCCCGTGCCCT
GGCCCACCCTCGTGACCACCCTGGGCTACGGCCTTCAGTGCTTCGCCCGCTACCCCGACCACATGAAGCA
GCACGACTTCTTCAAGTCCGCCATGCCCGAAGGCTACGTCCAGGAGCGCACCATCTTCTTCAAGGACGAC
GGCAACTACAAGACCCGCGCCGAGGTGAAGTTCGAGGGCGACACCCTGGTGAACCGCATCGAGCTGAAGG
GCATCGACTTCAAGGAGGACGGCAACATCCTGGGGCACAAGCTGGAGTACAACTACAACAGCCACAACGT
CTATATCACCGCCGACAAGCAGAAGAACGGCATCAAGGCCAACTTCAAGATCCGCCACAACATCGAGTAA
GAATTCTGCAGATATCCATCACACTGGCGGCCGCTCGAGCATGCATCTAGAGGGCCCTATTCTATAGTGT
CACCTAAATGCTAGAGCTCGCTGATCAGCCTCGACTGTGCCTTCTAGTTGCCAGCCATCTGTTGTTTGCC
CCTCCCCCGTGCCTTCCTTGACCCTGGAAGGTGCCACTCCCACTGTCCTTTCCTAATAAAATGAGGAAAT
TGCATCGCATTGTCTGAGTAGGTGTCATTCTATTCTGGGGGGTGGGGTGGGGCAGGACAGCAAGGGGGAG
GATTGGGAAGACAATAGCAGGCATGCTGGGGATGCGGTGGGCTCTATGGCTTCTGAGGCGGAAAGAACCA
GCTGGGGCTCTAGGGGGTATCCCC
[124 nt withheld, positions 3245-3368]
C
[91 nt withheld, positions 3370-3460]
A
[49 nt withheld, positions 3462-3510]
CCTTTGACGTTGGAGTCCACGTTCTTT
[37 nt withheld, positions 3538-3574]
ACCCTATCTCGGTCTATTCTTTTGATTTATAAGGGATTTTGCCGATTTCGGCCTATTGGTTAAAAAATGA
GCTGATTTAACAAAAATTTAACGCGAATTAATTCTGTGGAATGTGTGTCAGTTAGGGTGTGGAAAGTCCC
CAGGCTCCCCAGCAGGCAGAAGTATGCAAAGCATGCATCTCAATTAGTCAGCAACCAGGTGTGGAAAGTC
CCCAGGCTCCCCAGCAGGCAGAAGTATGCAAAGCATGCATCTCAATTAGTCAGCAACCATAGTCCCGCCC
CTAACTCCGCCCATCCCGCCCCTAACTCCGCCCAGTTCCGCCCATTCTCCGCCCCATGGCTGACTAATTT
TTTTTATTTATGCAGAGGCCGAGGCCGCCTCTGCCTCTGAGCTATTCCAGAAGTAGTGAGGAGGCTTTTT
TGGAGGCCTAGGCTTTTGCAAAAAGCTCCCGGGAGCTTGTATATCCATTTTCGGATCTGATCAAGAGACA
GGATGAGGATCGTTTCGCATGATTGAACAAGATGGATTGCACGCAGGTTCTCCGGCCGCTTGGGTGGAGA
GGCTATTCGGCTATGACTGGGCACAACAGACAATCGGCTGCTCTGATGCCGCCGTGTTCCGGCTGTCAGC
GCAGGGGCGCCCGGTTCTTTTTGTCAAGACCGACCTGTCCGGTGCCCTGAATGAACTGCAGGACGAGGCA
GCGCGGCTATCGTGGCTGGCCACGACGGGCGTTCCTTGCGCAGCTGTGCTCGACGTTGTCACTGAAGCGG
GAAGGGACTGGCTGCTATTGGGCGAAGTGCCGGGGCAGGATCTCCTGTCATCTCACCTTGCTCCTGCCGA
GAAAGTATCCATCATGGCTGATGCAATGCGGCGGCTGCATACGCTTGATCCGGCTACCTGCCCATTCGAC
CACCAAGCGAAACATCGCATCGAGCGAGCACGTACTCGGATGGAAGCCGGTCTTGTCGATCAGGATGATC
TGGACGAAGAGCATCAGGGGCTCGCGCCAGCCGAACTGTTCGCCAGGCTCAAGGCGCGCATGCCCGACGG
CGAGGATCTCGTCGTGACCCATGGCGATGCCTGCTTGCCGAATATCATGGTGGAAAATGGCCGCTTTTCT
GGATTCATCGACTGTGGCCGGCTGGGTGTGGCGGACCGCTATCAGGACATAGCGTTGGCTACCCGTGATA
TTGCTGAAGAGCTTGGCGGCGAATGGGCTGACCGCTTCCTCGTGCTTTACGGTATCGCCGCTCCCGATTC
GCAGCGCATCGCCTTCTATCGCCTTCTTGACGAGTTCTTCTGAGCGGGACTCTGGGGTTCGAAATGACCG
ACCAAGCGACGCCCAACCTGCCATCACGAGATTTCGATTCCACCGCCGCCTTCTATGAAAGGTTGGGCTT
CGGAATCGTTTTCCGGGACGCCGGCTGGATGATCCTCCAGCGCGGGGATCTCATGCTGGAGTTCTTCGCC
CACCCCAACTTGTTTATTGCAGCTTATAATGGTTACAAATAAAGCAATAGCATCACAAATTTCACAAATA
AAGCATTTTTTTCACTGCATTCTAGTTGTGGTTTGTCCAAACTCATCAATGTATCTTATCATGTCTGTAT
ACCGTCGACCTCTAGCTAGAGCTTGGCGTAATCATGGTCATAGCTGTTTCCTGTGTGAAATTGTTATCCG
CTCACAATTCCACACAACATACGAGCCGGAAGCATAAAGTGTAAAGCCTGGGGTGCCTAATGAGTGAGCT
AACTCACATTAATTGCGTTGCGCTCACTGCCCGCTTTCCAGTCGGGAAACCTGTCGTGCCAGCTGCATTA
ATGAATCGGCCAACGCGCGGGGAGAGGCGGTTTGCGTATTGGGCGCTCTTCCGCTTCCTCGCTCACTGAC
TCGCTGCGCTCGGTCGTTCGGCTGCGGCGAGCGGTATCAGCTCACTCAAAGGCGGTAATACGGTTATCCA
CAGAATCAGGGGATAACGCAGGAAAGAACATGTGAGCAAAAGGCCAGCAAAAGGCCAGGAACCGTAAAAA
GGCCGCGTTGCTGGCGTTTTTCCATAGGCTCCGCCCCCCTGACGAGCATCACAAAAATCGACGCTCAAGT
CAGAGGTGGCGAAACCCGACAGGACTATAAAGATACCAGGCGTTTCCCCCTGGAAGCTCCCTCGTGCGCT
CTCCTGTTCCGACCCTGCCGCTTACCGGATACCTGTCCGCCTTTCTCCCTTCGGGAAGCGTGGCGCTTTC
TCATAGCTCACGCTGTAGGTATCTCAGTTCGGTGTAGGTCGTTCGCTCCAAGCTGGGCTGTGTGCACGAA
CCCCCCGTTCAGCCCGACCGCTGCGCCTTATCCGGTAACTATCGTCTTGAGTCCAACCCGGTAAGACACG
ACTTATCGCCACTGGCAGCAGCCACTGGTAACAGGATTAGCAGAGCGAGGTATGTAGGCGGTGCTACAGA
GTTCTTGAAGTGGTGGCCTAACTACGGCTACACTAGAAGAACAGTATTTGGTATCTGCGCTCTGCTGAAG
CCAGTTACCTTCGGAAAAAGAGTTGGTAGCTCTTGATCCGGCAAACAAACCACCGCTGGTAGCGGTGGTT
TTTTTGTTTGCAAGCAGCAGATTACGCGCAGAAAAAAAGGATCTCAAGAAGATCCTTTGATCTTTTCTAC
GGGGTCTGACGCTCAGTGGAACGAAAACTCACGTTAAGGGATTTTGGTCATGAGATTATCAAAAAGGATC
TTCACCTAGATCCTTTTAAATTAAAAATGAAGTTTTAAATCAATCTAAAGTATATATGAGTAAACTTGGT
CTGACAGTTACCAATGCTTAATCAGTGAGGCACCTATCTCAGCGATCTGTCTATTTCGTTCATCCATAGT
TGCCTGACTCCCCGTCGTGTAGATAACTACGATACGGGAGGGCTTACCATCTGGCCCCAGTGCTGCAATG
ATACCGCGAGACCCACGCTCACCGGCTCCAGATTTATCAGCAATAAACCAGCCAGCCGGAAGGGCCGAGC
GCAGAAGTGGTCCTGCAACTTTATCCGCCTCCATCCAGTCTATTAATTGTTGCCGGGAAGCTAGAGTAAG
TAGTTCGCCAGTTAATAGTTTGCGCAACGTTGTTGCCATTGCTACAGGCATCGTGGTGTCACGCTCGTCG
TTTGGTATGGCTTCATTCAGCTCCGGTTCCCAACGATCAAGGCGAGTTACATGATCCCCCATGTTGTGCA
AAAAAGCGGTTAGCTCCTTCGGTCCTCCGATCGTTGTCAGAAGTAAGTTGGCCGCAGTGTTATCACTCAT
GGTTATGGCAGCACTGCATAATTCTCTTACTGTCATGCCATCCGTAAGATGCTTTTCTGTGACTGGTGAG
TACTCAACCAAGTCATTCTGAGAATAGTGTATGCGGCGACCGAGTTGCTCTTGCCCGGCGTCAATACGGG
ATAATACCGCGCCACATAGCAGAACTTTAAAAGTGCTCATCATTGGAAAACGTTCTTCGGGGCGAAAACT
CTCAAGGATCTTACCGCTGTTGAGATCCAGTTCGATGTAACCCACTCGTGCACCCAACTGATCTTCAGCA
TCTTTTACTTTCACCAGCGTTTCTGGGTGAGCAAAAACAGGAAGGCAAAATGCCGCAAAAAAGGGAATAA
GGGCGACACGGAAATGTTGAATACTCATACTCTTCCTTTTTCAATATTATTGAAGCATTTATCAGGGTTA
TTGTCTCATGAGCGGATACATATTTGAATGTATTTAGAAAAATAAACAAATAGGGGTTCCGCGCACATTT
CCCCGAAAAGTGCCACCTGACGTCGACGGATCGGGAGATCTCCCGATCCCCTATGGTGCACTCTCAGTAC
AATCTGCTCTGATGCCGCATAGTTAAGCCAGTATCT
